Addgene plasmid #148852: pSpCas9(BB)-2A-Puro-V2.0-sg2HsTNRC6A_AH
Purpose: Mammalian Expression of HsTNRC6A-sgRNA2
Depositing lab: Elisa Izaurralde. Depositing organization: Max Planck Institute for Developmental Biology.
Backbone
  Vector backbone: Unknown
  Vector type: Mammalian Expression, CRISPR
Growth in bacteria
  Bacterial resistance: Ampicillin, 100 μg/mL
  Growth temperature: 37°C
  Growth strain: NEB Stable
  Copy number: High Copy
Gene/Insert
  Gene/Insert name: HsTNRC6A-sgRNA2
  Species: S.pyogenes
  Cloning method: Unknown
Terms and licenses: Academic/Nonprofit Terms; Industry Terms: Not Available to Industry
Depositor comments: Plasmids from this collection were made available to the research community and donated after the lab closed. Please note that the sequence provided by the depositing laboratory may be theoretical/predicted or based on Sanger sequencing results. There may be discrepancies between sequencing results obtained by Addgene and the depositor sequence. If an Addgene verified sequence is not available, please contact before placing your order to request that our lab fully sequence the plasmid.
How to cite: pSpCas9(BB)-2A-Puro-V2.0-sg2HsTNRC6A_AH was a gift from Elisa Izaurralde (Addgene plasmid # 148852 ; http://n2t.net/addgene:148852 ; RRID:Addgene_148852)
