[The description below was written by a language model from this plasmid's Addgene catalogue record and pLannotate feature annotations shown in this document.]
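Description:
pSpCas9(BB)-2A-Puro-V2.0-sg2HsTNRC6A_AH is an all-in-one mammalian CRISPR/Cas9 expression plasmid of about 9.2 kb. It delivers Streptococcus pyogenes Cas9, a single guide RNA and a puromycin selection marker from one vector. The catalogue lists the backbone as unknown, although the name points to the pSpCas9(BB)-2A-Puro V2.0 design. In bacteria it is maintained at high copy through a ColE1/pUC-type origin and selected with ampicillin via the β-lactamase gene. An f1 phage origin is also present. The short bom and rop fragments and the single AAV2 ITR appear to be backbone remnants, since one ITR alone would not support AAV packaging.

The guide cassette consists of the human U6 RNA polymerase III promoter followed by the S. pyogenes gRNA scaffold. The short unannotated gap between them presumably holds the spacer, described in the record as sgRNA 2 against HsTNRC6A, which by its name is human TNRC6A. The "S. pyogenes" species entry evidently refers to the CRISPR system rather than the target. A second partial scaffold annotation lies just downstream.

Cas9 is driven by a hybrid Pol II promoter made up of the CMV enhancer, the chicken β-actin promoter and a hybrid intron. The coding sequence, annotated as contiguous N- and C-terminal portions, ends in a nucleoplasmin nuclear localization signal. As the name indicates, it is linked through a 2A peptide to puromycin N-acetyltransferase, and the unit terminates at a bGH polyadenylation signal. The 2A element itself is not annotated in the feature table. This arrangement lets transfected cells be enriched with puromycin while they express both nuclease and guide, as is typical for gene editing or knockout at the targeted locus. The record itself states only mammalian expression of the sgRNA, and the depositor sequence may be theoretical.
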