Features (pLannotate 1.2.2; 19 found; start..end, strand, type, name):
      1..241     +  promoter       U6 promoter: RNA polymerase III promoter for human U6 snRNA
    271..346     +  misc_RNA       gRNA scaffold: guide RNA scaffold for the Streptococcus pyogenes CRISPR/Cas9 system
    353..396     +  misc_RNA       gRNA scaffold (fragment): guide RNA scaffold for the Streptococcus pyogenes CRISPR/Cas9 system
    443..728     +  enhancer       CMV enhancer: human cytomegalovirus immediate early enhancer; contains an 18-bp deletion relative to the standard CMV enhancer
    730..1007    +  promoter       chicken β-actin promoter: No description available
   1008..1235    +  intron         hybrid intron: hybrid between chicken β-actin (CBA) and minute virus of mice (MMV) introns (Gray et al., 2011)
   1373..2974    +  CDS            Cas9(N): N-terminal portion of Streptococcus pyogenes Cas9 (Zetsche et al., 2015)
   2975..5473    +  CDS            Cas9(C): C-terminal portion of Streptococcus pyogenes Cas9 (Zetsche et al., 2015)
   5474..5521    +  CDS            nucleoplasmin NLS: bipartite nuclear localization signal from nucleoplasmin
   5591..6190    +  CDS            PuroR (fragment): puromycin N-acetyltransferase; pac from Streptomyces; confers resistance to puromycin
   6224..6335    +  polyA_signal   bGH poly(A) signal: bovine growth hormone polyadenylation signal
   6440..6580    +  repeat_region  AAV2 ITR: inverted terminal repeat of adeno-associated virus serotype 2 inverted
   6585..6636    -  misc_feature   bom (fragment): basis of mobility region from pBR322
   6655..7110    +  rep_origin     f1 ori (sequence partly withheld): f1 bacteriophage origin of replication; arrow indicates direction of (+) strand synthesis
   7111..7160    -  misc_feature   bom (fragment): basis of mobility region from pBR322
   7262..7297    -  CDS            rop (fragment): Rop protein, which maintains plasmids at low copy number; rop
   7392..7496    +  promoter       AmpR promoter: bla
   7497..8357    +  CDS            AmpR: β-lactamase; bla; confers resistance to ampicillin, carbenicillin, and related antibiotics
   8528..9116    +  rep_origin     ori: high-copy-number ColE1/pMB1/pBR322/pUC origin of replication
>Addgene plasmid #148852 | pSpCas9(BB)-2A-Puro-V2.0-sg2HsTNRC6A_AH | depositor full sequence | sequence record 291300 | Full Sequence
GAGGGCCTATTTCCCATGATTCCTTCATATTTGCATATACGATACAAGGCTGTTAGAGAGATAATTGGAA
TTAATTTGACTGTAAACACAAAGATATTAGTACAAAATACGTGACGTAGAAAGTAATAATTTCTTGGGTA
GTTTGCAGTTTTAAAATTATGTTTTAAAATGGACTATCATATGCTTACCGTAACTTGAAAGTATTTCGAT
TTCTTGGCTTTATATATCTTGTGGAAAGGACGAAACACCGTGCTGCGGCCGGTTCCCAGAGTTTTAGAGC
TAGAAATAGCAAGTTAAAATAAGGCTAGTCCGTTATCAACTTGAAAAAGTGGCACCGAGTCGGTGCTTTT
TTGTTTTAGAGCTAGAAATAGCAAGTTAAAATAAGGCTAGTCCGTTTTTAGCGCGTGCGCCAATTCTGCA
GACAAATGGCTCTAGAGGTACCCGTTACATAACTTACGGTAAATGGCCCGCCTGGCTGACCGCCCAACGA
CCCCCGCCCATTGACGTCAATAGTAACGCCAATAGGGACTTTCCATTGACGTCAATGGGTGGAGTATTTA
CGGTAAACTGCCCACTTGGCAGTACATCAAGTGTATCATATGCCAAGTACGCCCCCTATTGACGTCAATG
ACGGTAAATGGCCCGCCTGGCATTGTGCCCAGTACATGACCTTATGGGACTTTCCTACTTGGCAGTACAT
CTACGTATTAGTCATCGCTATTACCATGGTCGAGGTGAGCCCCACGTTCTGCTTCACTCTCCCCATCTCC
CCCCCCTCCCCACCCCCAATTTTGTATTTATTTATTTTTTAATTATTTTGTGCAGCGATGGGGGCGGGGG
GGGGGGGGGGGCGCGCGCCAGGCGGGGCGGGGCGGGGCGAGGGGCGGGGCGGGGCGAGGCGGAGAGGTGC
GGCGGCAGCCAATCAGAGCGGCGCGCTCCGAAAGTTTCCTTTTATGGCGAGGCGGCGGCGGCGGCGGCCC
TATAAAAAGCGAAGCGCGCGGCGGGCGGGAGTCGCTGCGCGCTGCCTTCGCCCCGTGCCCCGCTCCGCCG
CCGCCTCGCGCCGCCCGCCCCGGCTCTGACTGACCGCGTTACTCCCACAGGTGAGCGGGCGGGACGGCCC
TTCTCCTCCGGGCTGTAATTAGCTGAGCAAGAGGTAAGGGTTTAAGGGATGGTTGGTTGGTGGGGTATTA
ATGTTTAATTACCTGGAGCACCTGCCTGAAATCACTTTTTTTCAGGTTGGACCGGTGCCACCATGGACTA
TAAGGACCACGACGGAGACTACAAGGATCATGATATTGATTACAAAGACGATGACGATAAGATGGCCCCA
AAGAAGAAGCGGAAGGTCGGTATCCACGGAGTCCCAGCAGCCGACAAGAAGTACAGCATCGGCCTGGACA
TCGGCACCAACTCTGTGGGCTGGGCCGTGATCACCGACGAGTACAAGGTGCCCAGCAAGAAATTCAAGGT
GCTGGGCAACACCGACCGGCACAGCATCAAGAAGAACCTGATCGGAGCCCTGCTGTTCGACAGCGGCGAA
ACAGCCGAGGCCACCCGGCTGAAGAGAACCGCCAGAAGAAGATACACCAGACGGAAGAACCGGATCTGCT
ATCTGCAAGAGATCTTCAGCAACGAGATGGCCAAGGTGGACGACAGCTTCTTCCACAGACTGGAAGAGTC
CTTCCTGGTGGAAGAGGATAAGAAGCACGAGCGGCACCCCATCTTCGGCAACATCGTGGACGAGGTGGCC
TACCACGAGAAGTACCCCACCATCTACCACCTGAGAAAGAAACTGGTGGACAGCACCGACAAGGCCGACC
TGCGGCTGATCTATCTGGCCCTGGCCCACATGATCAAGTTCCGGGGCCACTTCCTGATCGAGGGCGACCT
GAACCCCGACAACAGCGACGTGGACAAGCTGTTCATCCAGCTGGTGCAGACCTACAACCAGCTGTTCGAG
GAAAACCCCATCAACGCCAGCGGCGTGGACGCCAAGGCCATCCTGTCTGCCAGACTGAGCAAGAGCAGAC
GGCTGGAAAATCTGATCGCCCAGCTGCCCGGCGAGAAGAAGAATGGCCTGTTCGGAAACCTGATTGCCCT
GAGCCTGGGCCTGACCCCCAACTTCAAGAGCAACTTCGACCTGGCCGAGGATGCCAAACTGCAGCTGAGC
AAGGACACCTACGACGACGACCTGGACAACCTGCTGGCCCAGATCGGCGACCAGTACGCCGACCTGTTTC
TGGCCGCCAAGAACCTGTCCGACGCCATCCTGCTGAGCGACATCCTGAGAGTGAACACCGAGATCACCAA
GGCCCCCCTGAGCGCCTCTATGATCAAGAGATACGACGAGCACCACCAGGACCTGACCCTGCTGAAAGCT
CTCGTGCGGCAGCAGCTGCCTGAGAAGTACAAAGAGATTTTCTTCGACCAGAGCAAGAACGGCTACGCCG
GCTACATTGACGGCGGAGCCAGCCAGGAAGAGTTCTACAAGTTCATCAAGCCCATCCTGGAAAAGATGGA
CGGCACCGAGGAACTGCTCGTGAAGCTGAACAGAGAGGACCTGCTGCGGAAGCAGCGGACCTTCGACAAC
GGCAGCATCCCCCACCAGATCCACCTGGGAGAGCTGCACGCCATTCTGCGGCGGCAGGAAGATTTTTACC
CATTCCTGAAGGACAACCGGGAAAAGATCGAGAAGATCCTGACCTTCCGCATCCCCTACTACGTGGGCCC
TCTGGCCAGGGGAAACAGCAGATTCGCCTGGATGACCAGAAAGAGCGAGGAAACCATCACCCCCTGGAAC
TTCGAGGAAGTGGTGGACAAGGGCGCTTCCGCCCAGAGCTTCATCGAGCGGATGACCAACTTCGATAAGA
ACCTGCCCAACGAGAAGGTGCTGCCCAAGCACAGCCTGCTGTACGAGTACTTCACCGTGTATAACGAGCT
GACCAAAGTGAAATACGTGACCGAGGGAATGAGAAAGCCCGCCTTCCTGAGCGGCGAGCAGAAAAAGGCC
ATCGTGGACCTGCTGTTCAAGACCAACCGGAAAGTGACCGTGAAGCAGCTGAAAGAGGACTACTTCAAGA
AAATCGAGTGCTTCGACTCCGTGGAAATCTCCGGCGTGGAAGATCGGTTCAACGCCTCCCTGGGCACATA
CCACGATCTGCTGAAAATTATCAAGGACAAGGACTTCCTGGACAATGAGGAAAACGAGGACATTCTGGAA
GATATCGTGCTGACCCTGACACTGTTTGAGGACAGAGAGATGATCGAGGAACGGCTGAAAACCTATGCCC
ACCTGTTCGACGACAAAGTGATGAAGCAGCTGAAGCGGCGGAGATACACCGGCTGGGGCAGGCTGAGCCG
GAAGCTGATCAACGGCATCCGGGACAAGCAGTCCGGCAAGACAATCCTGGATTTCCTGAAGTCCGACGGC
TTCGCCAACAGAAACTTCATGCAGCTGATCCACGACGACAGCCTGACCTTTAAAGAGGACATCCAGAAAG
CCCAGGTGTCCGGCCAGGGCGATAGCCTGCACGAGCACATTGCCAATCTGGCCGGCAGCCCCGCCATTAA
GAAGGGCATCCTGCAGACAGTGAAGGTGGTGGACGAGCTCGTGAAAGTGATGGGCCGGCACAAGCCCGAG
AACATCGTGATCGAAATGGCCAGAGAGAACCAGACCACCCAGAAGGGACAGAAGAACAGCCGCGAGAGAA
TGAAGCGGATCGAAGAGGGCATCAAAGAGCTGGGCAGCCAGATCCTGAAAGAACACCCCGTGGAAAACAC
CCAGCTGCAGAACGAGAAGCTGTACCTGTACTACCTGCAGAATGGGCGGGATATGTACGTGGACCAGGAA
CTGGACATCAACCGGCTGTCCGACTACGATGTGGACCATATCGTGCCTCAGAGCTTTCTGAAGGACGACT
CCATCGACAACAAGGTGCTGACCAGAAGCGACAAGAACCGGGGCAAGAGCGACAACGTGCCCTCCGAAGA
GGTCGTGAAGAAGATGAAGAACTACTGGCGGCAGCTGCTGAACGCCAAGCTGATTACCCAGAGAAAGTTC
GACAATCTGACCAAGGCCGAGAGAGGCGGCCTGAGCGAACTGGATAAGGCCGGCTTCATCAAGAGACAGC
TGGTGGAAACCCGGCAGATCACAAAGCACGTGGCACAGATCCTGGACTCCCGGATGAACACTAAGTACGA
CGAGAATGACAAGCTGATCCGGGAAGTGAAAGTGATCACCCTGAAGTCCAAGCTGGTGTCCGATTTCCGG
AAGGATTTCCAGTTTTACAAAGTGCGCGAGATCAACAACTACCACCACGCCCACGACGCCTACCTGAACG
CCGTCGTGGGAACCGCCCTGATCAAAAAGTACCCTAAGCTGGAAAGCGAGTTCGTGTACGGCGACTACAA
GGTGTACGACGTGCGGAAGATGATCGCCAAGAGCGAGCAGGAAATCGGCAAGGCTACCGCCAAGTACTTC
TTCTACAGCAACATCATGAACTTTTTCAAGACCGAGATTACCCTGGCCAACGGCGAGATCCGGAAGCGGC
CTCTGATCGAGACAAACGGCGAAACCGGGGAGATCGTGTGGGATAAGGGCCGGGATTTTGCCACCGTGCG
GAAAGTGCTGAGCATGCCCCAAGTGAATATCGTGAAAAAGACCGAGGTGCAGACAGGCGGCTTCAGCAAA
GAGTCTATCCTGCCCAAGAGGAACAGCGATAAGCTGATCGCCAGAAAGAAGGACTGGGACCCTAAGAAGT
ACGGCGGCTTCGACAGCCCCACCGTGGCCTATTCTGTGCTGGTGGTGGCCAAAGTGGAAAAGGGCAAGTC
CAAGAAACTGAAGAGTGTGAAAGAGCTGCTGGGGATCACCATCATGGAAAGAAGCAGCTTCGAGAAGAAT
CCCATCGACTTTCTGGAAGCCAAGGGCTACAAAGAAGTGAAAAAGGACCTGATCATCAAGCTGCCTAAGT
ACTCCCTGTTCGAGCTGGAAAACGGCCGGAAGAGAATGCTGGCCTCTGCCGGCGAACTGCAGAAGGGAAA
CGAACTGGCCCTGCCCTCCAAATATGTGAACTTCCTGTACCTGGCCAGCCACTATGAGAAGCTGAAGGGC
TCCCCCGAGGATAATGAGCAGAAACAGCTGTTTGTGGAACAGCACAAGCACTACCTGGACGAGATCATCG
AGCAGATCAGCGAGTTCTCCAAGAGAGTGATCCTGGCCGACGCTAATCTGGACAAAGTGCTGTCCGCCTA
CAACAAGCACCGGGATAAGCCCATCAGAGAGCAGGCCGAGAATATCATCCACCTGTTTACCCTGACCAAT
CTGGGAGCCCCTGCCGCCTTCAAGTACTTTGACACCACCATCGACCGGAAGAGGTACACCAGCACCAAAG
AGGTGCTGGACGCCACCCTGATCCACCAGAGCATCACCGGCCTGTACGAGACACGGATCGACCTGTCTCA
GCTGGGAGGCGACAAAAGGCCGGCGGCCACGAAAAAGGCCGGCCAGGCAAAAAAGAAAAAGGAATTCGGC
AGTGGAGAGGGCAGAGGAAGTCTGCTAACATGCGGTGACGTCGAGGAGAATCCTGGCCCAATGACCGAGT
ACAAGCCCACGGTGCGCCTCGCCACCCGCGACGACGTCCCCAGGGCCGTACGCACCCTCGCCGCCGCGTT
CGCCGACTACCCCGCCACGCGCCACACCGTCGATCCGGACCGCCACATCGAGCGGGTCACCGAGCTGCAA
GAACTCTTCCTCACGCGCGTCGGGCTCGACATCGGCAAGGTGTGGGTCGCGGACGACGGCGCCGCGGTGG
CGGTCTGGACCACGCCGGAGAGCGTCGAAGCGGGGGCGGTGTTCGCCGAGATCGGCCCGCGCATGGCCGA
GTTGAGCGGTTCCCGGCTGGCCGCGCAGCAACAGATGGAAGGCCTCCTGGCGCCGCACCGGCCCAAGGAG
CCCGCGTGGTTCCTGGCCACCGTCGGAGTCTCGCCCGACCACCAGGGCAAGGGTCTGGGCAGCGCCGTCG
TGCTCCCCGGAGTGGAGGCGGCCGAGCGCGCCGGGGTGCCCGCCTTCCTGGAGACCTCCGCGCCCCGCAA
CCTCCCCTTCTACGAGCGGCTCGGCTTCACCGTCACCGCCGACGTCGAGGTGCCCGAAGGACCGCGCACC
TGGTGCATGACCCGCAAGCCCGGTGCCTGAGAATTCTAACTAGAGCTCGCTGATCAGCCTCGACTGTGCC
TTCTAGTTGCCAGCCATCTGTTGTTTGCCCCTCCCCCGTGCCTTCCTTGACCCTGGAAGGTGCCACTCCC
ACTGTCCTTTCCTAATAAAATGAGGAAATTGCATCGCATTGTCTGAGTAGGTGTCATTCTATTCTGGGGG
GTGGGGTGGGGCAGGACAGCAAGGGGGAGGATTGGGAAGAGAATAGCAGGCATGCTGGGGAGCGGCCGCA
GGAACCCCTAGTGATGGAGTTGGCCACTCCCTCTCTGCGCGCTCGCTCGCTCACTGAGGCCGGGCGACCA
AAGGTCGCCCGACGCCCGGGCTTTGCCCGGGCGGCCTCAGTGAGCGAGCGAGCGCGCAGCTGCCTGCAGG
GGCGCCTGATGCGGTATTTTCTCCTTACGCATCTGTGCGGTATTTCACACCGCATA
[95 nt withheld, positions 6637-6731]
T
[46 nt withheld, positions 6733-6778]
C
[141 nt withheld, positions 6780-6920]
CCTTTGACGTTGGAGTCCACGTTCTTT
[37 nt withheld, positions 6948-6984]
ACTCTATCTCGGGCTATTCTTTTGATTTATAAGGGATTTTGCCGATTTCGGTCTATTGGTTAAAAAATGA
GCTGATTTAACAAAAATTTAACGCGAATTTTAACAAAATATTAACGTTTACAATTTTATGGTGCACTCTC
AGTACAATCTGCTCTGATGCCGCATAGTTAAGCCAGCCCCGACACCCGCCAACACCCGCTGACGCGCCCT
GACGGGCTTGTCTGCTCCCGGCATCCGCTTACAGACAAGCTGTGACCGTCTCCGGGAGCTGCATGTGTCA
GAGGTTTTCACCGTCATCACCGAAACGCGCGAGACGAAAGGGCCTCGTGATACGCCTATTTTTATAGGTT
AATGTCATGATAATAATGGTTTCTTAGACGTCAGGTGGCACTTTTCGGGGAAATGTGCGCGGAACCCCTA
TTTGTTTATTTTTCTAAATACATTCAAATATGTATCCGCTCATGAGACAATAACCCTGATAAATGCTTCA
ATAATATTGAAAAAGGAAGAGTATGAGTATTCAACATTTCCGTGTCGCCCTTATTCCCTTTTTTGCGGCA
TTTTGCCTTCCTGTTTTTGCTCACCCAGAAACGCTGGTGAAAGTAAAAGATGCTGAAGATCAGTTGGGTG
CACGAGTGGGTTACATCGAACTGGATCTCAACAGCGGTAAGATCCTTGAGAGTTTTCGCCCCGAAGAACG
TTTTCCAATGATGAGCACTTTTAAAGTTCTGCTATGTGGCGCGGTATTATCCCGTATTGACGCCGGGCAA
GAGCAACTCGGTCGCCGCATACACTATTCTCAGAATGACTTGGTTGAGTACTCACCAGTCACAGAAAAGC
ATCTTACGGATGGCATGACAGTAAGAGAATTATGCAGTGCTGCCATAACCATGAGTGATAACACTGCGGC
CAACTTACTTCTGACAACGATCGGAGGACCGAAGGAGCTAACCGCTTTTTTGCACAACATGGGGGATCAT
GTAACTCGCCTTGATCGTTGGGAACCGGAGCTGAATGAAGCCATACCAAACGACGAGCGTGACACCACGA
TGCCTGTAGCAATGGCAACAACGTTGCGCAAACTATTAACTGGCGAACTACTTACTCTAGCTTCCCGGCA
ACAATTAATAGACTGGATGGAGGCGGATAAAGTTGCAGGACCACTTCTGCGCTCGGCCCTTCCGGCTGGC
TGGTTTATTGCTGATAAATCTGGAGCCGGTGAGCGTGGAAGCCGCGGTATCATTGCAGCACTGGGGCCAG
ATGGTAAGCCCTCCCGTATCGTAGTTATCTACACGACGGGGAGTCAGGCAACTATGGATGAACGAAATAG
ACAGATCGCTGAGATAGGTGCCTCACTGATTAAGCATTGGTAACTGTCAGACCAAGTTTACTCATATATA
CTTTAGATTGATTTAAAACTTCATTTTTAATTTAAAAGGATCTAGGTGAAGATCCTTTTTGATAATCTCA
TGACCAAAATCCCTTAACGTGAGTTTTCGTTCCACTGAGCGTCAGACCCCGTAGAAAAGATCAAAGGATC
TTCTTGAGATCCTTTTTTTCTGCGCGTAATCTGCTGCTTGCAAACAAAAAAACCACCGCTACCAGCGGTG
GTTTGTTTGCCGGATCAAGAGCTACCAACTCTTTTTCCGAAGGTAACTGGCTTCAGCAGAGCGCAGATAC
CAAATACTGTTCTTCTAGTGTAGCCGTAGTTAGGCCACCACTTCAAGAACTCTGTAGCACCGCCTACATA
CCTCGCTCTGCTAATCCTGTTACCAGTGGCTGCTGCCAGTGGCGATAAGTCGTGTCTTACCGGGTTGGAC
TCAAGACGATAGTTACCGGATAAGGCGCAGCGGTCGGGCTGAACGGGGGGTTCGTGCACACAGCCCAGCT
TGGAGCGAACGACCTACACCGAACTGAGATACCTACAGCGTGAGCTATGAGAAAGCGCCACGCTTCCCGA
AGGGAGAAAGGCGGACAGGTATCCGGTAAGCGGCAGGGTCGGAACAGGAGAGCGCACGAGGGAGCTTCCA
GGGGGAAACGCCTGGTATCTTTATAGTCCTGTCGGGTTTCGCCACCTCTGACTTGAGCGTCGATTTTTGT
GATGCTCGTCAGGGGGGCGGAGCCTATGGAAAAACGCCAGCAACGCGGCCTTTTTACGGTTCCTGGCCTT
TTGCTGGCCTTTTGCTCACATGT
